Addgene plasmid #100749: FRB-mCherry-FTH1
Purpose: Part of FerriTag expression system. Encodes human Ferritin with an FRB domain and mCherry tag
Depositing lab: Stephen Royle. Depositing organization: University of Warwick. Publication: FerriTag is a new genetically-encoded inducible tag for correlative light-electron microscopy. Clarke NI, Royle SJ. Nat Commun. 2018 Jul 4;9(1):2604. doi: 10.1038/s41467-018-04993-0. PubMed 29973588.
Backbone
  Vector backbone: pmCherry-C1
  Vector type: Mammalian Expression
  Selectable markers: Neomycin (select with G418)
Growth in bacteria
  Bacterial resistance: Kanamycin, 50 μg/mL
  Growth temperature: 37°C
  Growth strain: DH5alpha
  Copy number: High Copy
Gene/Insert
  Gene/Insert name: ferritin heavy chain 1 (alt name: Ferritin heavy chain)
  Species: H. sapiens (human)
  Entrez Gene: FTH1 (a.k.a. FHC, FTH, FTHL6, HFE5, NBIA9, PIG15, PLIF)
  Promoter: CMV
  Tag / fusion protein: FRB (N terminal on insert); mCherry (N terminal on insert)
  Cloning method: Restriction Enzyme; 5′ cloning site EcoRII (unknown if destroyed); 3′ cloning site XhoI (unknown if destroyed)
  Sequencing primers: 5′ CMV Forward
Terms and licenses: Academic/Nonprofit Terms; Industry Terms: Not Available to Industry
How to cite: FRB-mCherry-FTH1 was a gift from Stephen Royle (Addgene plasmid # 100749 ; http://n2t.net/addgene:100749 ; RRID:Addgene_100749)
