[The description below was written by a language model from this plasmid's Addgene catalogue record and pLannotate feature annotations shown in this document.]
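Description:
FRB-mCherry-FTH1 is a mammalian expression plasmid built on the pmCherry-C1 backbone and forms one component of the FerriTag system, a genetically encoded, inducible tag for correlative light-electron microscopy. It is maintained in E. coli at high copy through a ColE1/pUC-type origin and also carries an f1 phage origin. A single NeoR/KanR (Tn5 aminoglycoside phosphotransferase) gene serves both hosts: a bacterial bla-type promoter drives it for kanamycin selection in bacteria, and the adjacent SV40 enhancer/early promoter drives it for G418 selection in mammalian cells, with an HSV TK polyadenylation signal downstream. The short large T antigen, ble and bGH poly(A) hits in the annotation are fragments and appear to be backbone remnants, not functional elements.

The payload is one open reading frame under the CMV immediate-early enhancer and promoter, terminated by the SV40 poly(A) signal. It encodes, in order, the FRB domain (the FKBP-rapamycin binding domain of human FRAP), the monomeric red fluorescent protein mCherry, a short linker derived from the multiple cloning site, and human ferritin heavy chain 1 (FTH1). Ferritin stores iron as ferric oxide deposits, which makes it suitable as an electron-dense label, while mCherry allows the same fusion to be followed by fluorescence. The FRB domain provides the inducible element, since rapamycin bridges FRB to FKBP; the FKBP-bearing partner construct is not part of this record. The two sequence records, the depositor's and the repository's sequencing result, differ by only a few nucleotides in length and show the same feature layout.
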