Features (pLannotate 1.2.2; 17 found; start..end, strand, type, name):
     61..364     +  enhancer       CMV enhancer: human cytomegalovirus immediate early enhancer
    365..568     +  promoter       CMV promoter: human cytomegalovirus (CMV) immediate early promoter
    613..891     +  CDS            FRB (sequence partly withheld): FKBP-rapamycin binding domain of human FRAP
    916..1623    +  CDS            mCherry: mCherry is a basic (constitutively fluorescent) red fluorescent protein published in 2004, derived from Discosoma sp.. It is reported to be a very rapidly-maturing monomer with low acid sensitivity.
   1624..1643    +  misc_feature   MCS (fragment): multiple cloning site
   1645..2193    +  CDS            FTH1 (sequence withheld): FRIH_HUMAN - Also known as FTH, FTHL6. Experimental evidence at protein level: Swiss-Prot protein existence level 1. Stores iron in a soluble, non-toxic, readily available form. Important for iron homeostasis. Has ferroxidase activity. Iron is taken up in the ferrous form and deposited as ferric hydroxides after oxidation. Also plays a role in delivery of iron to cells. Mediates iron uptake in capsule cells of the developing kidney (By similarity). From Homo sapiens (Human).
   2198..2235    +  misc_feature   MCS (fragment): multiple cloning site
   2252..2336    +  CDS            large T antigen (fragment): large T antigen from SV40 (simian virus 40)
   2359..2480    +  polyA_signal   SV40 poly(A) signal: SV40 polyadenylation signal
   2514..2942    -  rep_origin     f1 ori (sequence partly withheld): f1 bacteriophage origin of replication; arrow indicates direction of (+) strand synthesis
   2969..3073    +  promoter       AmpR promoter: bla
   3075..3432    +  promoter       SV40 promoter: SV40 enhancer and early promoter
   3467..4261    +  CDS            NeoR/KanR: aminoglycoside phosphotransferase from Tn5; aph(3')-II (or nptII); confers resistance to neomycin, kanamycin, and G418 (Geneticin®)
   4282..4434    +  CDS            ble (fragment): BLE_KLEPN - Experimental evidence at protein level: Swiss-Prot protein existence level 1. Binding protein with a strong affinity to the bleomycin family of antibiotics. Binds to CL990; an antimitotic-antibiotic compound. From Klebsiella pneumoniae.
   4493..4540    +  polyA_signal   HSV TK poly(A) signal: herpes simplex virus thymidine kinase polyadenylation signal (Cole and Stacy, 1985)
   4631..4647    -  polyA_signal   bGH poly(A) signal (fragment): bovine growth hormone polyadenylation signal
   4869..5457    +  rep_origin     ori: high-copy-number ColE1/pMB1/pBR322/pUC origin of replication
>Addgene plasmid #100749 | FRB-mCherry-FTH1 | depositor full sequence | sequence record 189396 | FRB-mCherry-FTH1 sequence 5571 bps
TAGTTATTAATAGTAATCAATTACGGGGTCATTAGTTCATAGCCCATATATGGAGTTCCGCGTTACATAA
CTTACGGTAAATGGCCCGCCTGGCTGACCGCCCAACGACCCCCGCCCATTGACGTCAATAATGACGTATG
TTCCCATAGTAACGCCAATAGGGACTTTCCATTGACGTCAATGGGTGGAGTATTTACGGTAAACTGCCCA
CTTGGCAGTACATCAAGTGTATCATATGCCAAGTACGCCCCCTATTGACGTCAATGACGGTAAATGGCCC
GCCTGGCATTATGCCCAGTACATGACCTTATGGGACTTTCCTACTTGGCAGTACATCTACGTATTAGTCA
TCGCTATTACCATGGTGATGCGGTTTTGGCAGTACATCAATGGGCGTGGATAGCGGTTTGACTCACGGGG
ATTTCCAAGTCTCCACCCCATTGACGTCAATGGGAGTTTGTTTTGGCACCAAAATCAACGGGACTTTCCA
AAATGTCGTAACAACTCCGCCCCATTGACGCAAATGGGCGGTAGGCGTGTACGGTGGGAGGTCTATATAA
GCAGAGCTGGTTTAGTGAACCGTCAGATCCGCTAGCGGATCCGGCCACCATGATCCTCTGGCAT
[270 nt withheld, positions 625-894]
GCCGGCCCACCGGTCGCCACCATGGTGAGCAAGGGCGAGGAGGATAACATGGCCATCATCAAGGAGTTCA
TGCGCTTCAAGGTGCACATGGAGGGCTCCGTGAACGGCCACGAGTTCGAGATCGAGGGCGAGGGCGAGGG
CCGCCCCTACGAGGGCACCCAGACCGCCAAGCTGAAGGTGACCAAGGGTGGCCCCCTGCCCTTCGCCTGG
GACATCCTGTCCCCTCAGTTCATGTACGGCTCCAAGGCCTACGTGAAGCACCCCGCCGACATCCCCGACT
ACTTGAAGCTGTCCTTCCCCGAGGGCTTCAAGTGGGAGCGCGTGATGAACTTCGAGGACGGCGGCGTGGT
GACCGTGACCCAGGACTCCTCCCTGCAGGACGGCGAGTTCATCTACAAGGTGAAGCTGCGCGGCACCAAC
TTCCCCTCCGACGGCCCCGTAATGCAGAAGAAGACCATGGGCTGGGAGGCCTCCTCCGAGCGGATGTACC
CCGAGGACGGCGCCCTGAAGGGCGAGATCAAGCAGAGGCTGAAGCTGAAGGACGGCGGCCACTACGACGC
TGAGGTCAAGACCACCTACAAGGCCAAGAAGCCCGTGCAGCTGCCCGGCGCCTACAACGTCAACATCAAG
TTGGACATCACCTCCCACAACGAGGACTACACCATCGTGGAACAGTACGAACGCGCCGAGGGCCGCCACT
CCACCGGCGGCATGGACGAGCTGTACAAGTCCGGACTCAGATCTCGAGCC
[549 nt withheld, positions 1645-2193]
TAACCGAATTCTGCAGTCGACGGTACCGCGGGCCCGGGATCCACCGGATCTAGATAACTGATCATAATCA
GCCATACCACATTTGTAGAGGTTTTACTTGCTTTAAAAAACCTCCCACACCTCCCCCTGAACCTGAAACA
TAAAATGAATGCAATTGTTGTTGTTAACTTGTTTATTGCAGCTTATAATGGTTACAAATAAAGCAATAGC
ATCACAAATTTCACAAATAAAGCATTTTTTTCACTGCATTCTAGTTGTGGTTTGTCCAAACTCATCAATG
TATCTTAACGCGTAAATTGTAAGCGTTAATATTTTGTTAAAATTCGCGTTAAATTTTTGTTAAATCAGCT
CATTTTTTAACCAATAGGCCGAAATCGGCAAAATCCCTTATAAATCAAAAGAATAGACCGAGATAGGGT
[37 nt withheld, positions 2613-2649]
AAAGAACGTGGACTCCAACGTCAAAGG
[49 nt withheld, positions 2677-2725]
T
[91 nt withheld, positions 2727-2817]
G
[124 nt withheld, positions 2819-2942]
CAGGTGGCACTTTTCGGGGAAATGTGCGCGGAACCCCTATTTGTTTATTTTTCTAAATACATTCAAATAT
GTATCCGCTCATGAGACAATAACCCTGATAAATGCTTCAATAATATTGAAAAAGGAAGAGTCCTGAGGCG
GAAAGAACCAGCTGTGGAATGTGTGTCAGTTAGGGTGTGGAAAGTCCCCAGGCTCCCCAGCAGGCAGAAG
TATGCAAAGCATGCATCTCAATTAGTCAGCAACCAGGTGTGGAAAGTCCCCAGGCTCCCCAGCAGGCAGA
AGTATGCAAAGCATGCATCTCAATTAGTCAGCAACCATAGTCCCGCCCCTAACTCCGCCCATCCCGCCCC
TAACTCCGCCCAGTTCCGCCCATTCTCCGCCCCATGGCTGACTAATTTTTTTTATTTATGCAGAGGCCGA
GGCCGCCTCGGCCTCTGAGCTATTCCAGAAGTAGTGAGGAGGCTTTTTTGGAGGCCTAGGCTTTTGCAAA
GATCGATCAAGAGACAGGATGAGGATCGTTTCGCATGATTGAACAAGATGGATTGCACGCAGGTTCTCCG
GCCGCTTGGGTGGAGAGGCTATTCGGCTATGACTGGGCACAACAGACAATCGGCTGCTCTGATGCCGCCG
TGTTCCGGCTGTCAGCGCAGGGGCGCCCGGTTCTTTTTGTCAAGACCGACCTGTCCGGTGCCCTGAATGA
ACTGCAAGACGAGGCAGCGCGGCTATCGTGGCTGGCCACGACGGGCGTTCCTTGCGCAGCTGTGCTCGAC
GTTGTCACTGAAGCGGGAAGGGACTGGCTGCTATTGGGCGAAGTGCCGGGGCAGGATCTCCTGTCATCTC
ACCTTGCTCCTGCCGAGAAAGTATCCATCATGGCTGATGCAATGCGGCGGCTGCATACGCTTGATCCGGC
TACCTGCCCATTCGACCACCAAGCGAAACATCGCATCGAGCGAGCACGTACTCGGATGGAAGCCGGTCTT
GTCGATCAGGATGATCTGGACGAAGAGCATCAGGGGCTCGCGCCAGCCGAACTGTTCGCCAGGCTCAAGG
CGAGCATGCCCGACGGCGAGGATCTCGTCGTGACCCATGGCGATGCCTGCTTGCCGAATATCATGGTGGA
AAATGGCCGCTTTTCTGGATTCATCGACTGTGGCCGGCTGGGTGTGGCGGACCGCTATCAGGACATAGCG
TTGGCTACCCGTGATATTGCTGAAGAGCTTGGCGGCGAATGGGCTGACCGCTTCCTCGTGCTTTACGGTA
TCGCCGCTCCCGATTCGCAGCGCATCGCCTTCTATCGCCTTCTTGACGAGTTCTTCTGAGCGGGACTCTG
GGGTTCGAAATGACCGACCAAGCGACGCCCAACCTGCCATCACGAGATTTCGATTCCACCGCCGCCTTCT
ATGAAAGGTTGGGCTTCGGAATCGTTTTCCGGGACGCCGGCTGGATGATCCTCCAGCGCGGGGATCTCAT
GCTGGAGTTCTTCGCCCACCCTAGGGGGAGGCTAACTGAAACACGGAAGGAGACAATACCGGAAGGAACC
CGCGCTATGACGGCAATAAAAAGACAGAATAAAACGCACGGTGTTGGGTCGTTTGTTCATAAACGCGGGG
TTCGGTCCCAGGGCTGGCACTCTGTCGATACCCCACCGAGACCCCATTGGGGCCAATACGCCCGCGTTTC
TTCCTTTTCCCCACCCCACCCCCCAAGTTCGGGTGAAGGCCCAGGGCTCGCAGCCAACGTCGGGGCGGCA
GGCCCTGCCATAGCCTCAGGTTACTCATATATACTTTAGATTGATTTAAAACTTCATTTTTAATTTAAAA
GGATCTAGGTGAAGATCCTTTTTGATAATCTCATGACCAAAATCCCTTAACGTGAGTTTTCGTTCCACTG
AGCGTCAGACCCCGTAGAAAAGATCAAAGGATCTTCTTGAGATCCTTTTTTTCTGCGCGTAATCTGCTGC
TTGCAAACAAAAAAACCACCGCTACCAGCGGTGGTTTGTTTGCCGGATCAAGAGCTACCAACTCTTTTTC
CGAAGGTAACTGGCTTCAGCAGAGCGCAGATACCAAATACTGTCCTTCTAGTGTAGCCGTAGTTAGGCCA
CCACTTCAAGAACTCTGTAGCACCGCCTACATACCTCGCTCTGCTAATCCTGTTACCAGTGGCTGCTGCC
AGTGGCGATAAGTCGTGTCTTACCGGGTTGGACTCAAGACGATAGTTACCGGATAAGGCGCAGCGGTCGG
GCTGAACGGGGGGTTCGTGCACACAGCCCAGCTTGGAGCGAACGACCTACACCGAACTGAGATACCTACA
GCGTGAGCTATGAGAAAGCGCCACGCTTCCCGAAGGGAGAAAGGCGGACAGGTATCCGGTAAGCGGCAGG
GTCGGAACAGGAGAGCGCACGAGGGAGCTTCCAGGGGGAAACGCCTGGTATCTTTATAGTCCTGTCGGGT
TTCGCCACCTCTGACTTGAGCGTCGATTTTTGTGATGCTCGTCAGGGGGGCGGAGCCTATGGAAAAACGC
CAGCAACGCGGCCTTTTTACGGTTCCTGGCCTTTTGCTGGCCTTTTGCTCACATGTTCTTTCCTGCGTTA
TCCCCTGATTCTGTGGATAACCGTATTACCGCCATGCAT
