Features (pLannotate 1.2.2; 17 found; start..end, strand, type, name):
     62..365     +  enhancer       CMV enhancer: human cytomegalovirus immediate early enhancer
    366..569     +  promoter       CMV promoter: human cytomegalovirus (CMV) immediate early promoter
    608..886     +  CDS            FRB (sequence partly withheld): FKBP-rapamycin binding domain of human FRAP
    911..1618    +  CDS            mCherry: mCherry is a basic (constitutively fluorescent) red fluorescent protein published in 2004, derived from Discosoma sp.. It is reported to be a very rapidly-maturing monomer with low acid sensitivity.
   1619..1638    +  misc_feature   MCS (fragment): multiple cloning site
   1640..2188    +  CDS            FTH1 (sequence withheld): FRIH_HUMAN - Also known as FTH, FTHL6. Experimental evidence at protein level: Swiss-Prot protein existence level 1. Stores iron in a soluble, non-toxic, readily available form. Important for iron homeostasis. Has ferroxidase activity. Iron is taken up in the ferrous form and deposited as ferric hydroxides after oxidation. Also plays a role in delivery of iron to cells. Mediates iron uptake in capsule cells of the developing kidney (By similarity). From Homo sapiens (Human).
   2193..2230    +  misc_feature   MCS (fragment): multiple cloning site
   2247..2331    +  CDS            large T antigen (fragment): large T antigen from SV40 (simian virus 40)
   2354..2475    +  polyA_signal   SV40 poly(A) signal: SV40 polyadenylation signal
   2509..2937    -  rep_origin     f1 ori (sequence partly withheld): f1 bacteriophage origin of replication; arrow indicates direction of (+) strand synthesis
   2964..3068    +  promoter       AmpR promoter: bla
   3070..3427    +  promoter       SV40 promoter: SV40 enhancer and early promoter
   3462..4256    +  CDS            NeoR/KanR: aminoglycoside phosphotransferase from Tn5; aph(3')-II (or nptII); confers resistance to neomycin, kanamycin, and G418 (Geneticin®)
   4277..4429    +  CDS            ble (fragment): BLE_KLEPN - Experimental evidence at protein level: Swiss-Prot protein existence level 1. Binding protein with a strong affinity to the bleomycin family of antibiotics. Binds to CL990; an antimitotic-antibiotic compound. From Klebsiella pneumoniae.
   4488..4535    +  polyA_signal   HSV TK poly(A) signal: herpes simplex virus thymidine kinase polyadenylation signal (Cole and Stacy, 1985)
   4626..4642    -  polyA_signal   bGH poly(A) signal (fragment): bovine growth hormone polyadenylation signal
   4864..5452    +  rep_origin     ori: high-copy-number ColE1/pMB1/pBR322/pUC origin of replication
>Addgene plasmid #100749 | FRB-mCherry-FTH1 | addgene full sequence | sequence record 194021 | Addgene NGS Result
TTAGTTATTAATAGTAATCAATTACGGGGTCATTAGTTCATAGCCCATATATGGAGTTCCGCGTTACATA
ACTTACGGTAAATGGCCCGCCTGGCTGACCGCCCAACGACCCCCGCCCATTGACGTCAATAATGACGTAT
GTTCCCATAGTAACGCCAATAGGGACTTTCCATTGACGTCAATGGGTGGAGTATTTACGGTAAACTGCCC
ACTTGGCAGTACATCAAGTGTATCATATGCCAAGTACGCCCCCTATTGACGTCAATGACGGTAAATGGCC
CGCCTGGCATTATGCCCAGTACATGACCTTATGGGACTTTCCTACTTGGCAGTACATCTACGTATTAGTC
ATCGCTATTACCATGGTGATGCGGTTTTGGCAGTACATCAATGGGCGTGGATAGCGGTTTGACTCACGGG
GATTTCCAAGTCTCCACCCCATTGACGTCAATGGGAGTTTGTTTTGGCACCAAAATCAACGGGACTTTCC
AAAATGTCGTAACAACTCCGCCCCATTGACGCAAATGGGCGGTAGGCGTGTACGGTGGGAGGTCTATATA
AGCAGAGCTGGTTTAGTGAACCGTCAGATCCGCTAGCGGCCACCATGATCCTCTGGCAT
[270 nt withheld, positions 620-889]
GCCGGCCCACCGGTCGCCACCATGGTGAGCAAGGGCGAGGAGGATAACATGGCCATCATCAAGGAGTTCA
TGCGCTTCAAGGTGCACATGGAGGGCTCCGTGAACGGCCACGAGTTCGAGATCGAGGGCGAGGGCGAGGG
CCGCCCCTACGAGGGCACCCAGACCGCCAAGCTGAAGGTGACCAAGGGTGGCCCCCTGCCCTTCGCCTGG
GACATCCTGTCCCCTCAGTTCATGTACGGCTCCAAGGCCTACGTGAAGCACCCCGCCGACATCCCCGACT
ACTTGAAGCTGTCCTTCCCCGAGGGCTTCAAGTGGGAGCGCGTGATGAACTTCGAGGACGGCGGCGTGGT
GACCGTGACCCAGGACTCCTCCCTGCAGGACGGCGAGTTCATCTACAAGGTGAAGCTGCGCGGCACCAAC
TTCCCCTCCGACGGCCCCGTAATGCAGAAGAAGACCATGGGCTGGGAGGCCTCCTCCGAGCGGATGTACC
CCGAGGACGGCGCCCTGAAGGGCGAGATCAAGCAGAGGCTGAAGCTGAAGGACGGCGGCCACTACGACGC
TGAGGTCAAGACCACCTACAAGGCCAAGAAGCCCGTGCAGCTGCCCGGCGCCTACAACGTCAACATCAAG
TTGGACATCACCTCCCACAACGAGGACTACACCATCGTGGAACAGTACGAACGCGCCGAGGGCCGCCACT
CCACCGGCGGCATGGACGAGCTGTACAAGTCCGGACTCAGATCTCGAGCC
[549 nt withheld, positions 1640-2188]
TAACCGAATTCTGCAGTCGACGGTACCGCGGGCCCGGGATCCACCGGATCTAGATAACTGATCATAATCA
GCCATACCACATTTGTAGAGGTTTTACTTGCTTTAAAAAACCTCCCACACCTCCCCCTGAACCTGAAACA
TAAAATGAATGCAATTGTTGTTGTTAACTTGTTTATTGCAGCTTATAATGGTTACAAATAAAGCAATAGC
ATCACAAATTTCACAAATAAAGCATTTTTTTCACTGCATTCTAGTTGTGGTTTGTCCAAACTCATCAATG
TATCTTAACGCGTAAATTGTAAGCGTTAATATTTTGTTAAAATTCGCGTTAAATTTTTGTTAAATCAGCT
CATTTTTTAACCAATAGGCCGAAATCGGCAAAATCCCTTATAAATCAAAAGAATAGACCGAGATAGGGT
[37 nt withheld, positions 2608-2644]
AAAGAACGTGGACTCCAACGTCAAAGG
[49 nt withheld, positions 2672-2720]
T
[91 nt withheld, positions 2722-2812]
G
[124 nt withheld, positions 2814-2937]
CAGGTGGCACTTTTCGGGGAAATGTGCGCGGAACCCCTATTTGTTTATTTTTCTAAATACATTCAAATAT
GTATCCGCTCATGAGACAATAACCCTGATAAATGCTTCAATAATATTGAAAAAGGAAGAGTCCTGAGGCG
GAAAGAACCAGCTGTGGAATGTGTGTCAGTTAGGGTGTGGAAAGTCCCCAGGCTCCCCAGCAGGCAGAAG
TATGCAAAGCATGCATCTCAATTAGTCAGCAACCAGGTGTGGAAAGTCCCCAGGCTCCCCAGCAGGCAGA
AGTATGCAAAGCATGCATCTCAATTAGTCAGCAACCATAGTCCCGCCCCTAACTCCGCCCATCCCGCCCC
TAACTCCGCCCAGTTCCGCCCATTCTCCGCCCCATGGCTGACTAATTTTTTTTATTTATGCAGAGGCCGA
GGCCGCCTCGGCCTCTGAGCTATTCCAGAAGTAGTGAGGAGGCTTTTTTGGAGGCCTAGGCTTTTGCAAA
GATCGATCAAGAGACAGGATGAGGATCGTTTCGCATGATTGAACAAGATGGATTGCACGCAGGTTCTCCG
GCCGCTTGGGTGGAGAGGCTATTCGGCTATGACTGGGCACAACAGACAATCGGCTGCTCTGATGCCGCCG
TGTTCCGGCTGTCAGCGCAGGGGCGCCCGGTTCTTTTTGTCAAGACCGACCTGTCCGGTGCCCTGAATGA
ACTGCAAGACGAGGCAGCGCGGCTATCGTGGCTGGCCACGACGGGCGTTCCTTGCGCAGCTGTGCTCGAC
GTTGTCACTGAAGCGGGAAGGGACTGGCTGCTATTGGGCGAAGTGCCGGGGCAGGATCTCCTGTCATCTC
ACCTTGCTCCTGCCGAGAAAGTATCCATCATGGCTGATGCAATGCGGCGGCTGCATACGCTTGATCCGGC
TACCTGCCCATTCGACCACCAAGCGAAACATCGCATCGAGCGAGCACGTACTCGGATGGAAGCCGGTCTT
GTCGATCAGGATGATCTGGACGAAGAGCATCAGGGGCTCGCGCCAGCCGAACTGTTCGCCAGGCTCAAGG
CGAGCATGCCCGACGGCGAGGATCTCGTCGTGACCCATGGCGATGCCTGCTTGCCGAATATCATGGTGGA
AAATGGCCGCTTTTCTGGATTCATCGACTGTGGCCGGCTGGGTGTGGCGGACCGCTATCAGGACATAGCG
TTGGCTACCCGTGATATTGCTGAAGAGCTTGGCGGCGAATGGGCTGACCGCTTCCTCGTGCTTTACGGTA
TCGCCGCTCCCGATTCGCAGCGCATCGCCTTCTATCGCCTTCTTGACGAGTTCTTCTGAGCGGGACTCTG
GGGTTCGAAATGACCGACCAAGCGACGCCCAACCTGCCATCACGAGATTTCGATTCCACCGCCGCCTTCT
ATGAAAGGTTGGGCTTCGGAATCGTTTTCCGGGACGCCGGCTGGATGATCCTCCAGCGCGGGGATCTCAT
GCTGGAGTTCTTCGCCCACCCTAGGGGGAGGCTAACTGAAACACGGAAGGAGACAATACCGGAAGGAACC
CGCGCTATGACGGCAATAAAAAGACAGAATAAAACGCACGGTGTTGGGTCGTTTGTTCATAAACGCGGGG
TTCGGTCCCAGGGCTGGCACTCTGTCGATACCCCACCGAGACCCCATTGGGGCCAATACGCCCGCGTTTC
TTCCTTTTCCCCACCCCACCCCCCAAGTTCGGGTGAAGGCCCAGGGCTCGCAGCCAACGTCGGGGCGGCA
GGCCCTGCCATAGCCTCAGGTTACTCATATATACTTTAGATTGATTTAAAACTTCATTTTTAATTTAAAA
GGATCTAGGTGAAGATCCTTTTTGATAATCTCATGACCAAAATCCCTTAACGTGAGTTTTCGTTCCACTG
AGCGTCAGACCCCGTAGAAAAGATCAAAGGATCTTCTTGAGATCCTTTTTTTCTGCGCGTAATCTGCTGC
TTGCAAACAAAAAAACCACCGCTACCAGCGGTGGTTTGTTTGCCGGATCAAGAGCTACCAACTCTTTTTC
CGAAGGTAACTGGCTTCAGCAGAGCGCAGATACCAAATACTGTTCTTCTAGTGTAGCCGTAGTTAGGCCA
CCACTTCAAGAACTCTGTAGCACCGCCTACATACCTCGCTCTGCTAATCCTGTTACCAGTGGCTGCTGCC
AGTGGCGATAAGTCGTGTCTTACCGGGTTGGACTCAAGACGATAGTTACCGGATAAGGCGCAGCGGTCGG
GCTGAACGGGGGGTTCGTGCACACAGCCCAGCTTGGAGCGAACGACCTACACCGAACTGAGATACCTACA
GCGTGAGCTATGAGAAAGCGCCACGCTTCCCGAAGGGAGAAAGGCGGACAGGTATCCGGTAAGCGGCAGG
GTCGGAACAGGAGAGCGCACGAGGGAGCTTCCAGGGGGAAACGCCTGGTATCTTTATAGTCCTGTCGGGT
TTCGCCACCTCTGACTTGAGCGTCGATTTTTGTGATGCTCGTCAGGGGGGCGGAGCCTATGGAAAAACGC
CAGCAACGCGGCCTTTTTACGGTTCCTGGCCTTTTGCTGGCCTTTTGCTCACATGTTCTTTCCTGCGTTA
TCCCCTGATTCTGTGGATAACCGTATTACCGCCATGCA
